Addgene plasmid #44238: Laconic/pcDNA3.1(-)
Purpose: a genetically-encoded sensor for lactate concentration, transport and metabolic flux
Depositing lab: Luis Felipe Barros. Publication: A Genetically Encoded FRET Lactate Sensor and Its Use To Detect the Warburg Effect in Single Cancer Cells. San Martin A, Ceballo S, Ruminot I, Lerchundi R, Frommer WB, Barros LF. PLoS One. 2013;8(2):e57712. doi: 10.1371/journal.pone.0057712. Epub 2013 Feb 26. PubMed 23469056.
Backbone
  Vector backbone: pcDNA3.1(-)
  Backbone manufacturer: Invitrogen
  Backbone size w/o insert (bp): 5418
  Total vector size (bp): 7648
  Vector type: Mammalian Expression ; lactate biosensor
  Selectable markers: Neomycin (select with G418)
Growth in bacteria
  Bacterial resistance: Ampicillin, 100 μg/mL
  Growth temperature: 37°C
  Growth strain: DH5alpha
  Copy number: High Copy
Gene/Insert
  Gene/Insert name: Laconic (LACtate Optical Nano Indicator from CECs)
  Species: Synthetic
  Insert size (bp): 2230
  Promoter: CMV
  Cloning method: Restriction Enzyme; 5′ cloning site BamHI (unknown if destroyed); 3′ cloning site HindIII (unknown if destroyed)
  Sequencing primers: 5′ CMV-F; 3′ BGH-rev
Terms and licenses: Academic/Nonprofit Terms; Industry Terms: Not Available to Industry
Depositor comments: Laconic is a genetically-encoded biosensor that detects lactate in the physiological range. The sensor was based on LldR, a bacterial transcription regulator that consists of a lactate-binding/regulatory domain and a DNA-binding domain. Laconic consists of a N-terminal mTFP, followed by the LldR flanked by linkers, and finally a C-terminal Venus. See Addgene plasmid# 46307: NLS-Laconic/pCMV-myc-nuc for a nuclear-targeted version of Laconic: http://www.addgene.org/46307/ .
How to cite: Laconic/pcDNA3.1(-) was a gift from Luis Felipe Barros (Addgene plasmid # 44238 ; http://n2t.net/addgene:44238 ; RRID:Addgene_44238)
