[The description below was written by a language model from this plasmid's Addgene catalogue record.]
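Description:
Laconic/pcDNA3.1(-) is a mammalian expression plasmid of about 7.6 kb, built on the Invitrogen pcDNA3.1(-) backbone, that encodes a genetically encoded FRET biosensor for lactate. It is propagated in E. coli as a high-copy plasmid under ampicillin selection, and it carries a neomycin resistance marker so that transfected mammalian cells can be selected with G418. No feature table accompanies the record, so other backbone elements are not individually documented. The use of a BGH reverse sequencing primer is consistent with the standard pcDNA3.1 arrangement, in which the insert lies between the CMV promoter and a bovine growth hormone polyadenylation signal.

The insert is a synthetic open reading frame of roughly 2.2 kb, cloned between BamHI and HindIII sites and driven by the CMV promoter for strong constitutive expression. Laconic (LACtate Optical Nano Indicator from CECs) is a single-chain fusion with mTFP at the N-terminus, the bacterial transcriptional regulator LldR flanked by linkers in the middle, and Venus at the C-terminus. LldR contains a lactate-binding/regulatory domain and a DNA-binding domain. In a sensor of this design, ligand binding alters the conformation of the central domain and so changes energy transfer between the mTFP donor and the Venus acceptor, giving a ratiometric optical readout. The sensor responds to lactate in the physiological range and is intended for measuring lactate concentration, transport and metabolic flux in living cells, including single-cell detection of the Warburg effect in cancer cells. The depositor notes that a separate nuclear-targeted version of the sensor also exists.
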