>Addgene plasmid #44238 | Laconic/pcDNA3.1(-) | addgene partial sequence | sequence record 63232 | EGFP_N
GCTCACCATGGTAGATCTCTTAAGTGCGTTTTTCTCCCTCGAATGCTCATTATGCTCACCGGGCAGGCGG
GTAATCCGTGCGTGGCGAGCCTGATCTTCATCGAATCGTTTCATGGTGGTGTGAACAAAACTAAGGTGCG
CCATCATTGCTTTACGCGCCCCGTCAGCATCACCGGCAAAAATGGCGTCAATGACAGCCTGATGTTGTTC
GGTCAGTTGTGAAAAAACCGGTGGCACCAGATACATCCGCTGACGGCTATGCTTCACTGAGGATTGCAGG
ACATCGAAGAAACCGCGCATGGTTTGCAGCAGCACGATGTTATGTGAGGCTTCGGCAATCGCCAGATGAA
AACGAACGTCCGCTTGTGAGGCGATATCCGGGTCTTCACTTAGCGTTGCTTCAAAGCAAAGCTGAATCTT
TTCTTTGTCGCCAGGTGTGGCGCGCATTGCCGCATGCCATGCGGTGCTGGCTTCAATGGCGTAGCGGGCT
TCCAGAATATCGAAACTGTAATCCGGATCATCGGCCATCAGTGTTTTTAGCGGCTGGACGATGTTTTGCT
CCGACCATGTGTCATGACGCCAGCGAATAAACGTCCCGCCGCCGCGTCGACTGAGCAGCACGCCTTCACT
CACCAGTTTTGCCAGCGCCTCGCGCAGTGAATTACGTGATACGCCGAGTTGCATCGCCAGTTGGCGCTCA
GCGGGCAACTTCATGCCCGCTTCCAGGTTTTTTTCATCAATCAGCGCCCGCACACGATCGGCAACCTCGT
CTGACAGGCGTCTGGGTAAAACAATCATGGTACCAGATCTCTTGTACAGCTCGTCCATGCCGTCGGTGGA
