>Addgene plasmid #44238 | Laconic/pcDNA3.1(-) | addgene partial sequence | sequence record 63283 | BGH_rev
ATGCCGAGAGTGATCCCGGCGGCGGTCACGAACTCCAGCAGGACCATGTGATCGCGCTTCTCGTTGGGGT
CTTTGCTCAGGGCGGACTGGTAGCTCAGGTAGTGGTTGTCGGGCAGCAGCACGGGGCCGTCGCCGATGGG
GGTGTTCTGCTGGTAGTGGTCGGCGAGCTGCACGCCGCCGTCCTCGATGTTGTGGCGGATCTTGAAGTTG
GCCTTGATGCCGTTCTTCTGCTTGTCGGCGGTGATATAGACGTTGTGGCTGTTGTAGTTGTACTCCAGCT
TGTGCCCCAGGATGTTGCCGTCCTCCTTGAAGTCGATGCCCTTCAGCTCGATGCGGTTCACCAGGGTGTC
GCCCTCGAACTTCACCTCGGCGCGGGTCTTGTAGTTGCCGTCGTCCTTGAAGAAGATGGTGCGCTCCTGG
ACGTAGCCTTCGGGCATGGCGGACTTGAAGAAGTCGTGCTGCTTCATGTGGTCGGGGTAGCGGGCGAAGC
ACTGCAGGCCGTAGCCCAGGGTGGTCACGAGGGTGGGCCAGGGCACGGGCAGCTTGCCGGTGGTGCAGAT
CAGCTTCAGGGTCAGCTTGCCGTAGGTGGCATCGCCCTCGCCCTCGCCGGACACGCTGAACTTGTGGCCG
TTTACGTCGCCGTCCAGCTCGACCAGGATGGGCACCACCCCGGTGAACAGCTCCTCGCCCTTGCTCACCA
TGGTAGATCTCTTAAGTGCGTTTTTCTCCCTCGAATGCTCATTATGCTCACCGGGCAGGCGGGTAATCCG
TGCGTGGCGAGCCTGATCTTCATCGAATC
