>Addgene plasmid #44238 | Laconic/pcDNA3.1(-) | addgene partial sequence | sequence record 63284 | CMV_F
GAACCCACTGCTTACTGGCTTATCGAAATTAATACGACTCACTATAGGGAGACCCAAGCTGGCTAGCGTT
TAAACGGGCCCTCTAGACTCGAGCGGCCGCCACTGTGCTGGATATCTGCAGAATTCCACCACACTGGACT
AGTGGATCCGAACATGGTGAGCAAGGGCGAGGAGACCACAATGGGCGTAATCAAGCCCGACATGAAGATC
AAGCTGAAGATGGAGGGCAACGTGAATGGCCACGCCTTCGTGATCGAGGGCGAGGGCGAGGGCAAGCCCT
ACGACGGCACCAACACCATCAACCTGGAGGTGAAGGAGGGAGCCCCCCTGCCCTTCTCCTACGACATTCT
GACCACCGCGTTCGCCTACGGCAACAGGGCCTTCACCAAGTACCCCGACGACATCCCCAACTACTTCAAG
CAGTCCTTCCCCGAGGGCTACTCTTGGGAGCGCACCATGACCTTCGAGGACAAGGGCATCGTGAAGGTGA
AGTCCGACATCTCCATGGAGGAGGACTCCTTCATCTACGAGATACACCTCAAGGGCGAGAACTTCCCCCC
CAACGGCCCCGTGATGCAGAAGAAGACCACCGGCTGGGACGCCTCCACCGAGAGGATGTACGTGCGCGAC
GGCGTGCTGAAGGGCGACGTCAAGCACAAGCTGCTGCTGGAGGGCGGCGGCCACCACCGCGTTGACTTCA
AGACCATCTACAGGGCCAAGAAGGCGGTGAAGCTGCCCGACTATCACTTTGTGGACCACCGCATCGAGAT
CCTGAACCACGACAAGGACTACAACAAGGTGACCGTTTACGAGAGCGCCGTGGCCCGCAACTCCACCGAC
GGCATGGACGAGCTGTACAAGAGATCTGGT
