>Addgene plasmid #44238 | Laconic/pcDNA3.1(-) | addgene partial sequence | sequence record 160114 | mVenus-R 5'-cgaagcactgcaggccgtagc-3'
GGGCAGCTTGCCGGTGGTGCAGATCAGCTTCAGGGTCAGCTTGCCGTAGGTGGCATCGCCCTCGCCCTCG
CCGGACACGCTGAACTTGTGGCCGTTTACGTCGCCGTCCAGCTCGACCAGGATGGGCACCACCCCGGTGA
ACAGCTCCTCGCCCTTGCTCACCATGGTAGATCTCTTAAGTGCGTTTTTCTCCCTCGAATGCTCATTATG
CTCACCGGGCAGGCGGGTAATCCGTGCGTGGCGAGCCTGATCTTCATCGAATCGTTTCATGGTGGTGTGA
ACAAAACTAAGGTGCGCCATCATTGCTTTACGCGCCCCGTCAGCATCACCGGCAAAAATGGCGTCAATGA
CAGCCTGATGTTGTTCGGTCAGTTGTGAAAAAACCGGTGGCACCAGATACATCCGCTGACGGCTATGCTT
CACTGAGGATTGCAGGACATCGAAGAAACCGCGCATGGTTTGCAGCAGCACGATGTTATGTGAGGCTTCG
GCAATCGCCAGATGAAAACGAACGTCCGCTTGTGAGGCGATATCCGGGTCTTCACTTAGCGTTGCTTCAA
AGCAAAGCTGAATCTTTTCTTTGTCGCCAGGTGTGGCGCGCATTGCCGCATGCCATGCGGTGCTGGCTTC
AATGGCGTAGCGGGCTTCCAGAATATCGAAACTGTAATCCGGATCATCGGCCATCAGTGTTTTTAGCGGC
TGGACGATGTTTTGCTCCGACCATGTGTCATGACGCCAGCGAATAAACGTCCCGCCGCCGCGTCGACTGA
GCAGCACGCCTTCACTCACCAGTTTTGCCAGCGCCTCGCGCAGTGAATTACGTGATACGCCGAGTTGCAT
CGCCAGTTGGCGCTCAGCGGGCAACTTCATGCCCGCTTCCAGGTT
