LOCUS       Exported 7651 bp ds-DNA circular SYN 12-MAY-2021
DEFINITION  a genetically-encoded sensor for lactate concentration, transport
            and metabolic flux.
ACCESSION   .
VERSION     .
KEYWORDS    Laconic/pcDNA3.1(-)
SOURCE      synthetic DNA construct
  ORGANISM  synthetic DNA construct
REFERENCE   1 (bases 1 to 7651)
  AUTHORS   San_Martin A, Ceballo S, Ruminot I, Lerchundi R, Frommer WB, Barros
            LF
  TITLE     A Genetically Encoded FRET Lactate Sensor and Its Use To Detect the
            Warburg Effect in Single Cancer Cells.
  JOURNAL   PLoS One. 2013;8(2):e57712. doi: 10.1371/journal.pone.0057712. Epub
            2013 Feb 26.
  PUBMED    23469056
REFERENCE   2 (bases 1 to 7651)
  AUTHORS   .
  TITLE     Direct Submission
  JOURNAL   Exported May 12, 2021 from SnapGene Server 1.1.58
            http://www.snapgene.com
FEATURES             Location/Qualifiers
     source          1..7651
                     /organism="synthetic DNA construct"
                     /mol_type="other DNA"
     primer_bind     complement(44..63)
                     /label=pRS-marker
                     /note="pRS vectors, use to sequence yeast selectable
                     marker"
     enhancer        235..614
                     /label=CMV enhancer
                     /note="human cytomegalovirus immediate early enhancer"
     promoter        615..818
                     /label=CMV promoter
                     /note="human cytomegalovirus (CMV) immediate early
                     promoter"
     primer_bind     769..789
                     /label=CMV-F
                     /note="Human CMV immediate early promoter, forward primer"
     primer_bind     863..882
                     /label=T7
                     /note="T7 promoter, forward primer"
     promoter        863..881
                     /label=T7 promoter
                     /note="promoter for bacteriophage T7 RNA polymerase"
     CDS             987..1694
                     /codon_start=1
                     /product="monomeric teal (cyan) fluorescent protein (Ai et
                     al., 2006)"
                     /label=mTFP1
                     /note="mammalian codon-optimized"
                     /translation="MVSKGEETTMGVIKPDMKIKLKMEGNVNGHAFVIEGEGEGKPYDG
                     TNTINLEVKEGAPLPFSYDILTTAFAYGNRAFTKYPDDIPNYFKQSFPEGYSWERTMTF
                     EDKGIVKVKSDISMEEDSFIYEIHLKGENFPPNGPVMQKKTTGWDASTERMYVRDGVLK
                     GDVKHKLLLEGGGHHRVDFKTIYRAKKAVKLPDYHFVDHRIEILNHDKDYNKVTVYESA
                     VARNSTDGMDELYK"
     CDS             2496..3215
                     /codon_start=1
                     /product="yellow fluorescent protein (YFP) with fast and
                     efficient maturation (Nagai et al., 2002)"
                     /label=Venus
                     /note="mammalian codon-optimized"
                     /translation="MVSKGEELFTGVVPILVELDGDVNGHKFSVSGEGEGDATYGKLTL
                     KLICTTGKLPVPWPTLVTTLGYGLQCFARYPDHMKQHDFFKSAMPEGYVQERTIFFKDD
                     GNYKTRAEVKFEGDTLVNRIELKGIDFKEDGNILGHKLEYNYNSHNVYITADKQKNGIK
                     ANFKIRHNIEDGGVQLADHYQQNTPIGDGPVLLPDNHYLSYQSALSKDPNEKRDHMVLL
                     EFVTAAGITLGMDELYK"
     primer_bind     complement(2541..2562)
                     /label=EGFP-N
                     /note="EGFP, reverse primer"
     primer_bind     complement(2802..2821)
                     /label=EXFP-R
                     /note="For distinguishing EGFP variants, reverse primer"
     primer_bind     3149..3170
                     /label=EGFP-C
                     /note="EGFP, forward primer"
     primer_bind     complement(3242..3259)
                     /label=BGH-rev
                     /note="Bovine growth hormone terminator, reverse primer.
                     Also called BGH reverse"
     polyA_signal    3248..3472
                     /label=bGH poly(A) signal
                     /note="bovine growth hormone polyadenylation signal"
     rep_origin      3518..3946
                     /direction=RIGHT
                     /label=f1 ori
                     /note="f1 bacteriophage origin of replication; arrow
                     indicates direction of (+) strand synthesis"
     primer_bind     complement(3605..3624)
                     /label=F1ori-R
                     /note="F1 origin, reverse primer"
     primer_bind     3815..3836
                     /label=F1ori-F
                     /note="F1 origin, forward primer"
     primer_bind     complement(3955..3975)
                     /label=pBABE 3'
                     /note="SV40 enhancer, reverse primer for pBABE vectors"
     promoter        3960..4289
                     /label=SV40 promoter
                     /note="SV40 enhancer and early promoter"
     rep_origin      4140..4275
                     /label=SV40 ori
                     /note="SV40 origin of replication"
     primer_bind     4202..4221
                     /label=SV40pro-F
                     /note="SV40 promoter/origin, forward primer"
     CDS             4356..5150
                     /codon_start=1
                     /gene="aph(3')-II (or nptII)"
                     /product="aminoglycoside phosphotransferase from Tn5"
                     /label=NeoR/KanR
                     /note="confers resistance to neomycin, kanamycin, and G418
                     (Geneticin(R))"
                     /translation="MIEQDGLHAGSPAAWVERLFGYDWAQQTIGCSDAAVFRLSAQGRP
                     VLFVKTDLSGALNELQDEAARLSWLATTGVPCAAVLDVVTEAGRDWLLLGEVPGQDLLS
                     SHLAPAEKVSIMADAMRRLHTLDPATCPFDHQAKHRIERARTRMEAGLVDQDDLDEEHQ
                     GLAPAELFARLKARMPDGEDLVVTHGDACLPNIMVENGRFSGFIDCGRLGVADRYQDIA
                     LATRDIAEELGGEWADRFLVLYGIAAPDSQRIAFYRLLDEFF"
     primer_bind     complement(4410..4429)
                     /label=Neo-R
                     /note="Neomycin resistance gene, reverse primer"
     primer_bind     5020..5039
                     /label=Neo-F
                     /note="Neomycin resistance gene, forward primer"
     polyA_signal    5324..5445
                     /label=SV40 poly(A) signal
                     /note="SV40 polyadenylation signal"
     primer_bind     complement(5361..5380)
                     /label=SV40pA-R
                     /note="SV40 polyA, reverse primer"
     primer_bind     5415..5434
                     /label=EBV-rev
                     /note="SV40 polyA terminator, reverse primer"
     primer_bind     complement(5494..5510)
                     /label=M13 rev
                     /note="common sequencing primer, one of multiple similar
                     variants"
     primer_bind     complement(5494..5510)
                     /label=M13 Reverse
                     /note="In lacZ gene. Also called M13-rev"
     primer_bind     complement(5507..5529)
                     /label=M13/pUC Reverse
                     /note="In lacZ gene"
     protein_bind    5518..5534
                     /label=lac operator
                     /bound_moiety="lac repressor encoded by lacI"
                     /note="The lac repressor binds to the lac operator to
                     inhibit transcription in E. coli. This inhibition can be
                     relieved by adding lactose or
                     isopropyl-beta-D-thiogalactopyranoside (IPTG)."
     promoter        complement(5542..5572)
                     /label=lac promoter
                     /note="promoter for the E. coli lac operon"
     protein_bind    5587..5608
                     /label=CAP binding site
                     /bound_moiety="E. coli catabolite activator protein"
                     /note="CAP binding activates transcription in the presence
                     of cAMP."
     primer_bind     complement(5725..5742)
                     /label=L4440
                     /note="L4440 vector, forward primer"
     rep_origin      complement(5896..6484)
                     /direction=LEFT
                     /label=ori
                     /note="high-copy-number ColE1/pMB1/pBR322/pUC origin of
                     replication"
     primer_bind     complement(5976..5995)
                     /label=pBR322ori-F
                     /note="pBR322 origin, forward primer"
     CDS             complement(6655..7515)
                     /codon_start=1
                     /gene="bla"
                     /product="beta-lactamase"
                     /label=AmpR
                     /note="confers resistance to ampicillin, carbenicillin, and
                     related antibiotics"
                     /translation="MSIQHFRVALIPFFAAFCLPVFAHPETLVKVKDAEDQLGARVGYI
                     ELDLNSGKILESFRPEERFPMMSTFKVLLCGAVLSRIDAGQEQLGRRIHYSQNDLVEYS
                     PVTEKHLTDGMTVRELCSAAITMSDNTAANLLLTTIGGPKELTAFLHNMGDHVTRLDRW
                     EPELNEAIPNDERDTTMPVAMATTLRKLLTGELLTLASRQQLIDWMEADKVAGPLLRSA
                     LPAGWFIADKSGAGERGSRGIIAALGPDGKPSRIVVIYTTGSQATMDERNRQIAEIGAS
                     LIKHW"
     primer_bind     7278..7297
                     /label=Amp-R
                     /note="Ampicillin resistance gene, reverse primer"
     promoter        complement(7516..7620)
                     /gene="bla"
                     /label=AmpR promoter
ORIGIN
        1 gacggatcgg gagatctccc gatcccctat ggtgcactct cagtacaatc tgctctgatg
       61 ccgcatagtt aagccagtat ctgctccctg cttgtgtgtt ggaggtcgct gagtagtgcg
      121 cgagcaaaat ttaagctaca acaaggcaag gcttgaccga caattgcatg aagaatctgc
      181 ttagggttag gcgttttgcg ctgcttcgcg atgtacgggc cagatatacg cgttgacatt
      241 gattattgac tagttattaa tagtaatcaa ttacggggtc attagttcat agcccatata
      301 tggagttccg cgttacataa cttacggtaa atggcccgcc tggctgaccg cccaacgacc
      361 cccgcccatt gacgtcaata atgacgtatg ttcccatagt aacgccaata gggactttcc
      421 attgacgtca atgggtggag tatttacggt aaactgccca cttggcagta catcaagtgt
      481 atcatatgcc aagtacgccc cctattgacg tcaatgacgg taaatggccc gcctggcatt
      541 atgcccagta catgacctta tgggactttc ctacttggca gtacatctac gtattagtca
      601 tcgctattac catggtgatg cggttttggc agtacatcaa tgggcgtgga tagcggtttg
      661 actcacgggg atttccaagt ctccacccca ttgacgtcaa tgggagtttg ttttggcacc
      721 aaaatcaacg ggactttcca aaatgtcgta acaactccgc cccattgacg caaatgggcg
      781 gtaggcgtgt acggtgggag gtctatataa gcagagctct ctggctaact agagaaccca
      841 ctgcttactg gcttatcgaa attaatacga ctcactatag ggagacccaa gctggctagc
      901 gtttaaacgg gccctctaga ctcgagcggc cgccactgtg ctggatatct gcagaattcc
      961 accacactgg actagtggat ccgaacatgg tgagcaaggg cgaggagacc acaatgggcg
     1021 taatcaagcc cgacatgaag atcaagctga agatggaggg caacgtgaat ggccacgcct
     1081 tcgtgatcga gggcgagggc gagggcaagc cctacgacgg caccaacacc atcaacctgg
     1141 aggtgaagga gggagccccc ctgcccttct cctacgacat tctgaccacc gcgttcgcct
     1201 acggcaacag ggccttcacc aagtaccccg acgacatccc caactacttc aagcagtcct
     1261 tccccgaggg ctactcttgg gagcgcacca tgaccttcga ggacaagggc atcgtgaagg
     1321 tgaagtccga catctccatg gaggaggact ccttcatcta cgagatacac ctcaagggcg
     1381 agaacttccc ccccaacggc cccgtgatgc agaagaagac caccggctgg gacgcctcca
     1441 ccgagaggat gtacgtgcgc gacggcgtgc tgaagggcga cgtcaagcac aagctgctgc
     1501 tggagggcgg cggccaccac cgcgttgact tcaagaccat ctacagggcc aagaaggcgg
     1561 tgaagctgcc cgactatcac tttgtggacc accgcatcga gatcctgaac cacgacaagg
     1621 actacaacaa ggtgaccgtt tacgagagcg ccgtggcccg caactccacc gacggcatgg
     1681 acgagctgta caagagatct ggtaccatga ttgttttacc cagacgcctg tcagacgagg
     1741 ttgccgatcg tgtgcgggcg ctgattgatg aaaaaaacct ggaagcgggc atgaagttgc
     1801 ccgctgagcg ccaactggcg atgcaactcg gcgtatcacg taattcactg cgcgaggcgc
     1861 tggcaaaact ggtgagtgaa ggcgtgctgc tcagtcgacg cggcggcggg acgtttattc
     1921 gctggcgtca tgacacatgg tcggagcaaa acatcgtcca gccgctaaaa acactgatgg
     1981 ccgatgatcc ggattacagt ttcgatattc tggaagcccg ctacgccatt gaagccagca
     2041 ccgcatggca tgcggcaatg cgcgccacac ctggcgacaa agaaaagatt cagctttgct
     2101 ttgaagcaac gctaagtgaa gacccggata tcgcctcaca agcggacgtt cgttttcatc
     2161 tggcgattgc cgaagcctca cataacatcg tgctgctgca aaccatgcgc ggtttcttcg
     2221 atgtcctgca atcctcagtg aagcatagcc gtcagcggat gtatctggtg ccaccggttt
     2281 tttcacaact gaccgaacaa catcaggctg tcattgacgc catttttgcc ggtgatgctg
     2341 acggggcgcg taaagcaatg atggcgcacc ttagttttgt tcacaccacc atgaaacgat
     2401 tcgatgaaga tcaggctcgc cacgcacgga ttacccgcct gcccggtgag cataatgagc
     2461 attcgaggga gaaaaacgca cttaagagat ctaccatggt gagcaagggc gaggagctgt
     2521 tcaccggggt ggtgcccatc ctggtcgagc tggacggcga cgtaaacggc cacaagttca
     2581 gcgtgtccgg cgagggcgag ggcgatgcca cctacggcaa gctgaccctg aagctgatct
     2641 gcaccaccgg caagctgccc gtgccctggc ccaccctcgt gaccaccctg ggctacggcc
     2701 tgcagtgctt cgcccgctac cccgaccaca tgaagcagca cgacttcttc aagtccgcca
     2761 tgcccgaagg ctacgtccag gagcgcacca tcttcttcaa ggacgacggc aactacaaga
     2821 cccgcgccga ggtgaagttc gagggcgaca ccctggtgaa ccgcatcgag ctgaagggca
     2881 tcgacttcaa ggaggacggc aacatcctgg ggcacaagct ggagtacaac tacaacagcc
     2941 acaacgtcta tatcaccgcc gacaagcaga agaacggcat caaggccaac ttcaagatcc
     3001 gccacaacat cgaggacggc ggcgtgcagc tcgccgacca ctaccagcag aacaccccca
     3061 tcggcgacgg ccccgtgctg ctgcccgaca accactacct gagctaccag tccgccctga
     3121 gcaaagaccc caacgagaag cgcgatcaca tggtcctgct ggagttcgtg accgccgccg
     3181 ggatcactct cggcatggac gagctgtaca agtaaaagct taagtttaaa ccgctgatca
     3241 gcctcgactg tgccttctag ttgccagcca tctgttgttt gcccctcccc cgtgccttcc
     3301 ttgaccctgg aaggtgccac tcccactgtc ctttcctaat aaaatgagga aattgcatcg
     3361 cattgtctga gtaggtgtca ttctattctg gggggtgggg tggggcagga cagcaagggg
     3421 gaggattggg aagacaatag caggcatgct ggggatgcgg tgggctctat ggcttctgag
     3481 gcggaaagaa ccagctgggg ctctaggggg tatccccnnn nnnnnnnnnn nnnnnnnnnn
     3541 nnnnnnnnnn nnnnnnnnnn nnnnnnnnnn nnnnnnnnnn nnnnnnnnnn nnnnnnnnnn
     3601 nnnnnnnnnn nnnnnnnnnn nnnnnnnnnn nnnnnnnnnn ncnnnnnnnn nnnnnnnnnn
     3661 nnnnnnnnnn nnnnnnnnnn nnnnnnnnnn nnnnnnnnnn nnnnnnnnnn nnnnnnnnnn
     3721 nnnnnnnnnn nnnannnnnn nnnnnnnnnn nnnnnnnnnn nnnnnnnnnn nnnnnnnnnn
     3781 nnncctttga cgttggagtc cacgttcttt aatagtggac tcttgttcca aactggaaca
     3841 acactcaacc ctatctcggt ctattctttt gatttataag ggattttgcc gatttcggcc
     3901 tattggttaa aaaatgagct gatttaacaa aaatttaacg cgaattaatt ctgtggaatg
     3961 tgtgtcagtt agggtgtgga aagtccccag gctccccagc aggcagaagt atgcaaagca
     4021 tgcatctcaa ttagtcagca accaggtgtg gaaagtcccc aggctcccca gcaggcagaa
     4081 gtatgcaaag catgcatctc aattagtcag caaccatagt cccgccccta actccgccca
     4141 tcccgcccct aactccgccc agttccgccc attctccgcc ccatggctga ctaatttttt
     4201 ttatttatgc agaggccgag gccgcctctg cctctgagct attccagaag tagtgaggag
     4261 gcttttttgg aggcctaggc ttttgcaaaa agctcccggg agcttgtata tccattttcg
     4321 gatctgatca agagacagga tgaggatcgt ttcgcatgat tgaacaagat ggattgcacg
     4381 caggttctcc ggccgcttgg gtggagaggc tattcggcta tgactgggca caacagacaa
     4441 tcggctgctc tgatgccgcc gtgttccggc tgtcagcgca ggggcgcccg gttctttttg
     4501 tcaagaccga cctgtccggt gccctgaatg aactgcagga cgaggcagcg cggctatcgt
     4561 ggctggccac gacgggcgtt ccttgcgcag ctgtgctcga cgttgtcact gaagcgggaa
     4621 gggactggct gctattgggc gaagtgccgg ggcaggatct cctgtcatct caccttgctc
     4681 ctgccgagaa agtatccatc atggctgatg caatgcggcg gctgcatacg cttgatccgg
     4741 ctacctgccc attcgaccac caagcgaaac atcgcatcga gcgagcacgt actcggatgg
     4801 aagccggtct tgtcgatcag gatgatctgg acgaagagca tcaggggctc gcgccagccg
     4861 aactgttcgc caggctcaag gcgcgcatgc ccgacggcga ggatctcgtc gtgacccatg
     4921 gcgatgcctg cttgccgaat atcatggtgg aaaatggccg cttttctgga ttcatcgact
     4981 gtggccggct gggtgtggcg gaccgctatc aggacatagc gttggctacc cgtgatattg
     5041 ctgaagagct tggcggcgaa tgggctgacc gcttcctcgt gctttacggt atcgccgctc
     5101 ccgattcgca gcgcatcgcc ttctatcgcc ttcttgacga gttcttctga gcgggactct
     5161 ggggttcgaa atgaccgacc aagcgacgcc caacctgcca tcacgagatt tcgattccac
     5221 cgccgccttc tatgaaaggt tgggcttcgg aatcgttttc cgggacgccg gctggatgat
     5281 cctccagcgc ggggatctca tgctggagtt cttcgcccac cccaacttgt ttattgcagc
     5341 ttataatggt tacaaataaa gcaatagcat cacaaatttc acaaataaag catttttttc
     5401 actgcattct agttgtggtt tgtccaaact catcaatgta tcttatcatg tctgtatacc
     5461 gtcgacctct agctagagct tggcgtaatc atggtcatag ctgtttcctg tgtgaaattg
     5521 ttatccgctc acaattccac acaacatacg agccggaagc ataaagtgta aagcctgggg
     5581 tgcctaatga gtgagctaac tcacattaat tgcgttgcgc tcactgcccg ctttccagtc
     5641 gggaaacctg tcgtgccagc tgcattaatg aatcggccaa cgcgcgggga gaggcggttt
     5701 gcgtattggg cgctcttccg cttcctcgct cactgactcg ctgcgctcgg tcgttcggct
     5761 gcggcgagcg gtatcagctc actcaaaggc ggtaatacgg ttatccacag aatcagggga
     5821 taacgcagga aagaacatgt gagcaaaagg ccagcaaaag gccaggaacc gtaaaaaggc
     5881 cgcgttgctg gcgtttttcc ataggctccg cccccctgac gagcatcaca aaaatcgacg
     5941 ctcaagtcag aggtggcgaa acccgacagg actataaaga taccaggcgt ttccccctgg
     6001 aagctccctc gtgcgctctc ctgttccgac cctgccgctt accggatacc tgtccgcctt
     6061 tctcccttcg ggaagcgtgg cgctttctca tagctcacgc tgtaggtatc tcagttcggt
     6121 gtaggtcgtt cgctccaagc tgggctgtgt gcacgaaccc cccgttcagc ccgaccgctg
     6181 cgccttatcc ggtaactatc gtcttgagtc caacccggta agacacgact tatcgccact
     6241 ggcagcagcc actggtaaca ggattagcag agcgaggtat gtaggcggtg ctacagagtt
     6301 cttgaagtgg tggcctaact acggctacac tagaagaaca gtatttggta tctgcgctct
     6361 gctgaagcca gttaccttcg gaaaaagagt tggtagctct tgatccggca aacaaaccac
     6421 cgctggtagc ggtggttttt ttgtttgcaa gcagcagatt acgcgcagaa aaaaaggatc
     6481 tcaagaagat cctttgatct tttctacggg gtctgacgct cagtggaacg aaaactcacg
     6541 ttaagggatt ttggtcatga gattatcaaa aaggatcttc acctagatcc ttttaaatta
     6601 aaaatgaagt tttaaatcaa tctaaagtat atatgagtaa acttggtctg acagttacca
     6661 atgcttaatc agtgaggcac ctatctcagc gatctgtcta tttcgttcat ccatagttgc
     6721 ctgactcccc gtcgtgtaga taactacgat acgggagggc ttaccatctg gccccagtgc
     6781 tgcaatgata ccgcgagacc cacgctcacc ggctccagat ttatcagcaa taaaccagcc
     6841 agccggaagg gccgagcgca gaagtggtcc tgcaacttta tccgcctcca tccagtctat
     6901 taattgttgc cgggaagcta gagtaagtag ttcgccagtt aatagtttgc gcaacgttgt
     6961 tgccattgct acaggcatcg tggtgtcacg ctcgtcgttt ggtatggctt cattcagctc
     7021 cggttcccaa cgatcaaggc gagttacatg atcccccatg ttgtgcaaaa aagcggttag
     7081 ctccttcggt cctccgatcg ttgtcagaag taagttggcc gcagtgttat cactcatggt
     7141 tatggcagca ctgcataatt ctcttactgt catgccatcc gtaagatgct tttctgtgac
     7201 tggtgagtac tcaaccaagt cattctgaga atagtgtatg cggcgaccga gttgctcttg
     7261 cccggcgtca atacgggata ataccgcgcc acatagcaga actttaaaag tgctcatcat
     7321 tggaaaacgt tcttcggggc gaaaactctc aaggatctta ccgctgttga gatccagttc
     7381 gatgtaaccc actcgtgcac ccaactgatc ttcagcatct tttactttca ccagcgtttc
     7441 tgggtgagca aaaacaggaa ggcaaaatgc cgcaaaaaag ggaataaggg cgacacggaa
     7501 atgttgaata ctcatactct tcctttttca atattattga agcatttatc agggttattg
     7561 tctcatgagc ggatacatat ttgaatgtat ttagaaaaat aaacaaatag gggttccgcg
     7621 cacatttccc cgaaaagtgc cacctgacgt c
//
